Addgene plasmid #83805: pEQ1180
Purpose: express human cytomegalovirus TRS1 with a C-terminal 6X his tag in eukaryotic cells
Depositing lab: Adam Geballe. Depositing organization: Fred Hutchinson Cancer Center. Publication: Species specificity of protein kinase r antagonism by cytomegalovirus TRS1 genes. Child SJ, Brennan G, Braggin JE, Geballe AP. J Virol. 2012 Apr;86(7):3880-9. doi: 10.1128/JVI.06158-11. Epub 2012 Jan 25. PubMed 22278235.
Backbone
  Vector backbone: pcDNA3.1/V5-His TOPO TA
  Vector type: Mammalian Expression
  Selectable markers: Neomycin (select with G418)
Growth in bacteria
  Bacterial resistance: Ampicillin, 100 μg/mL
  Growth temperature: 37°C
  Growth strain: DH5alpha
  Copy number: High Copy
Gene/Insert
  Gene/Insert name: TRS1
  Species: Human CMV
  Promoter: CMV
  Tag / fusion protein: 6xHis (C terminal on backbone)
  Cloning method: TOPO Cloning
  Sequencing primers: 5′ CMV-F; 3′ BGH-rev
Terms and licenses: Academic/Nonprofit Terms; Industry Terms: Not Available to Industry
How to cite: pEQ1180 was a gift from Adam Geballe (Addgene plasmid # 83805 ; http://n2t.net/addgene:83805 ; RRID:Addgene_83805)
