[The description below was written by a language model from this plasmid's Addgene catalogue record.]
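Description:
pEQ1180 is a mammalian expression plasmid built on the pcDNA3.1/V5-His TOPO TA backbone, into which the TRS1 gene of human cytomegalovirus was inserted by TOPO cloning. It is maintained in E. coli as a high-copy plasmid under ampicillin selection. It also carries a neomycin resistance marker, so transfected eukaryotic cells can be selected with G418 if stable expression is wanted.

TRS1 transcription is driven by the CMV promoter, a strong constitutive promoter in most mammalian cell types. The listed reverse sequencing primer site (BGH-rev) is consistent with the bovine growth hormone polyadenylation region that normally follows the cloning site in this vector family. The open reading frame is joined in frame to a backbone-encoded C-terminal 6xHis tag, which allows the protein to be detected with anti-His antibodies or enriched by metal-affinity methods. The backbone name also implies a V5 epitope upstream of the His tag, but the record lists only the 6xHis tag, so whether V5 is retained in the fusion is not stated. No feature table or insert size is provided.

The stated purpose is to express His-tagged HCMV TRS1 in eukaryotic cells. The associated study concerns the species specificity with which cytomegalovirus TRS1 genes antagonize protein kinase R. This suggests the plasmid is used in transfection-based experiments examining how the viral protein counteracts this host antiviral pathway, probably alongside TRS1 genes from other cytomegaloviruses.
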