>Addgene plasmid #83805 | pEQ1180 | addgene partial sequence | sequence record 161104 | CMV-F 5'-CGCAAATGGGCGGTAGGCGTG-3'
GAGCTCTCTGGCTAACTAGAGAACCCACTGCTTACTGGCTTATCGAAATTAATACGACTCACTATAGGGA
GACCCAAGCTGGCTAGTTAAGCTTGGTACCGAGCTCGGATCCACTAGTCCAGTGTGGTGGAATTGCCCTT
GCCTCGACGTCGGATCCGTCCGGCGGCCATGGCCCAGCGCAACGGCATGTCGCCGCGCCCCCCGCCCCTC
GGTCGCGGCCGCGGTGCCGGAGGGCCTTCGGGGGTTGCTTCCTCTCCTTCTTCTTGTGTGCCGATGGGAG
CGACGTCAACGGCGGGAACTGGTGCAAGTACTGCGGGTTCGGCGACGCCGGGCCACGGCGTCCAACGGGT
AGAACCCCGCGGGCCGCCGGGCGCCCCTCCGGGTAGCGGCAACAATAGCAACTTTTGGCACGGGCCGGAG
CGCCTGTTGCTGTCTCAGATTCCGGTGGAGCGGCAGGCGCTGACGGAACTGGAATACCAGGCCATGGGCG
CCGTGTGGCGCGCGGCGTTTCTGGCCAACAGCACGGGCCGCGCCATGCGCAAGTGGTCGCAGCGCGACGC
GGGCACGCTGCTGCCGCTCGGACGGCCGTACGGATTCTACGCGCGGGTGACGCCGCGCAGCCAGATGAAC
GGCGTGGGCGCGACGGACCTGCGTCAGCTGTCGCCGCGGGACGCGTGGATCGTGCTGGTGGCGACCGTGG
TGCACGAGGTAGACCCCGCGGCCGACCCGACGGTGGGCGACAAGGCCGGCCATCCCGAGGGTCTGTGCGC
GCAGGACGGACTGTACCTGGCGCTGGGCGCCGGATTCCGCGTGTT
