>Addgene plasmid #83805 | pEQ1180 | addgene partial sequence | sequence record 161106 | BGH-rev 5'-TAGAAGGCACAGTCGAGG-3'
TGGTGATGGTGATGATGACCGGTACGCGTAGAATCGAGACCGAGGAGAGGGTTAGGGATAGGCTTACCTT
CGAACCGCGGGCCCTCTAGACTCGAGCGGCCGCCACTGTGCTGGATATCTGCAGAATTGCCCTTTTGAGC
ATTGTAATGGTAGTGTGTGGCTACATTAGAAAACGTGACGCGTCGCATGTCGCGGCACAATCTGGCAGCG
GGGTCGGGGTAGGGTACGGTGGGAGGCATGTACACAGATGGAACAAAAGCAGAAGTAACGTGAGACGGAG
CATATAGTCCAGTATCCAGCGGTTCCTGAGTAGCACCACCCATCAACTGAACGCCCTCATGAGTAAAAGT
CTGCGGGCGGCAGCCCTTGGGGACCGTTGGCATGGGACGATCAATCTCCAAACCACAGCGTAACACGGTT
TTCTTCCAACGTCGTTGATACACGTCGTTTTTACGGTTACTCCCCAGAACCCAGAAAGTCTCGTCCAAGT
CGTACCAGGAGTCTTCCCCAGGGAGACGTGGCGGTTTCCAATCCTCATCGTCCCGTCGCAAAGCACGTCC
CAAACTGGCTTGGGGAGTCAACGGTGGTTCTGTGGGTCGGGTGTAGCGCGAGTGTTTTCCCTTCATGAGC
GATTCGTCCTCCTTGCCTTTAGGCTTTTTGGTCTTTTTGTGTATCATCTGGCCGCCGGCCTCCATCACCA
CCGTGGCCAAGTCCAGTCCCAGAGCTTGAGCGTCGGCGCGGCGTCGAGCGTCTTGCAGGTAGTCTTCCAC
ATTTGCACAGATGGCCGG
